Addgene plasmid #84644: pCuo DN Rac1
Purpose: dominant negative Rac1 under cumate-inducible promoter in Lentiviral vector. Also expresses RFP and puromycin resistance.
Depositing lab: Sanjay Kumar. Depositing organization: University of California, Berkeley. Publication: Simultaneous and independent tuning of RhoA and Rac1 activity with orthogonally inducible promoters. MacKay JL, Kumar S. Integr Biol (Camb). 2014 Sep;6(9):885-94. doi: 10.1039/c4ib00099d. PubMed 25044255.
Backbone
  Vector backbone: QM516B-1
  Backbone manufacturer: System Biosciences
  Vector type: Mammalian Expression, Lentiviral
  Selectable markers: Puromycin ; RFP
Growth in bacteria
  Bacterial resistance: Ampicillin, 100 μg/mL
  Growth temperature: 37°C
  Growth strain: NEB Stable
  Copy number: Unknown
Gene/Insert
  Gene/Insert name: Rac1
  Species: H. sapiens (human)
  Mutation: Dominant Negative
  Entrez Gene: RAC1 (a.k.a. MIG5, MRD48, Rac-1, TC-25, p21-Rac1)
  Promoter: cumate-inducible promoter
  Cloning method: Unknown
  Sequencing primers: 5′ CACCTGGCCCGATCTGGCC (from SparQ Cumate Switch System Biosciences manual)
Terms and licenses: Academic/Nonprofit Terms; Industry Terms: Not Available to Industry
How to cite: pCuo DN Rac1 was a gift from Sanjay Kumar (Addgene plasmid # 84644 ; http://n2t.net/addgene:84644 ; RRID:Addgene_84644)
