[The description below was written by a language model from this plasmid's Addgene catalogue record.]
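Description:
pCuo DN Rac1 is a lentiviral mammalian expression plasmid built on the QM516B-1 backbone from System Biosciences, part of that supplier's cumate switch family of vectors. It is propagated in bacteria under ampicillin selection. The record gives its copy number as unknown and does not describe the origin of replication. No feature table is provided, so the details of the viral elements (LTRs, packaging signal and so on) and the exact arrangement of the cassettes cannot be confirmed here.

The payload is human RAC1 carrying a dominant negative mutation, placed under a cumate-inducible promoter. The record does not specify which substitution confers the dominant negative behaviour. In cumate switch systems, operator sites in the promoter are bound by the CymR repressor, which keeps transcription off until cumate is added and releases the repressor, so expression can be switched on and graded by inducer dose. The record does not say whether the repressor is encoded on this plasmid or has to be supplied separately. The vector also expresses RFP and a puromycin resistance gene, which allow transduced cells to be identified by fluorescence and enriched by drug selection. The promoter driving these markers is not stated.

The construct is intended for making stably transduced mammalian cells in which Rac1 signalling can be suppressed in a tunable way. According to the associated publication title, it was used alongside an orthogonal inducible promoter system to adjust RhoA and Rac1 activity simultaneously and independently of each other.
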