>Addgene plasmid #84644 | pCuo DN Rac1 | addgene partial sequence | sequence record 165538 | CMV-F 5'-CGCAAATGGGCGGTAGGCGTG-3'
AGCACCGGTATAATCAAACAGACCAGATTGTCTGTTTGTTACCGGTGTTTAGTGAACCGGGCGCGCCTCA
TATCGCCTGGAGACGCCATCCACGCTGTTTTGACCTCCATAGAAGACACCGGGACCGATCCAGCCTCCGC
GGTCACTCTCTTCCGCATCGCTGTCTGCGAGGGCCAGCTGTTGGGCTCGCGGTTGAGGACAAACTCTTCG
CGGTCTTTCCAGTACTCTTGGATCGGAAACCCGTCGGCCTCCGAACGGTACTCCGCCACCGAGGGACCTG
AGCGAGTCCGCATCGACCGGATCGGAAAACCTCTCGAGAAAGGCGTCTAACCAGTCACAGTCGCAAGGTA
GGCTGAGCACCGTGGCGGGCGGCAGCGGGTGGCGGTCGGGGTTGTTTCTGGCGGAGGTGCTGCTGATGAT
GTAATTAAAGTAGGCGGTCTTGAGACGGCGGATGGTCGAGGTGAGGTGTGGCAGGCTTGAGATCCAGCTG
TTGGGGTGAGTACTCCCTCTCAAAAGCGGGCATTACTTCTGCGCTAAGATTGTCAGTTTCCAAAAACGAG
GAGGATTTGATATTCACCTGGCCCGATCTGGCCATACACTTGAGTGACAATGACATCCACTTTGCCTTTC
TCTCCACAGGTGTCCACTCCCAGGTCCAAGTTTGGTCTAGTCGACTGGATCCGGTACCGAATTCATGCAG
GCCATCAAGTGTGTGGTGGTGGGAGACGGAGCTGTAGGTAAAAACTGCCTACTGATCAGTTACACAACCA
ATGCATTTCCTGGAGAATATATCCCTACTGTCTTTGACAATTATTCTGCCAATGTTATGGTAGATGGAAA
ACCGGTGAATCTGGGCTTATGGGATACAGCTGGACAAGAAGATTATGACAGATTACGCCCCCTATCCTAT
CCGCAAACAGATGTGTTCTTAATTTGCTTTTCCCTTGTGAGTCCTGCATCATTTGAAAA
