>Addgene plasmid #84644 | pCuo DN Rac1 | addgene partial sequence | sequence record 165540 | EF1a-R 5'-CACGGCGACTACTGCACTTA-3'
AGGCGGAGCCAGTACACGACATCACTTTCCCAGTTTACCCCGCGCCACCTTCTCTAGGCACCCGTTCAAT
TGCCGACCCCTCCCCCCAACTTCTCGGGGACTGTGGGCGATGTGCGCTCTGCCCACTGACGGGCACCGGA
GCGATCGCAGATCCTTGCGGCCGCGGATCCGATTTAAATTCGAATTCGCTAGCTCTAGATATCTCGAGTT
ACAACAGCAGGCATTTTCTCTTCCTCTTCTTCACGGGAGGCGGGCAGAGGACTGCTCGGATCGCTTCGTC
AAACACTGTCTTGAGGCCTCGCTGTGTGAGCGCCGAGCACTCCAGGTATTTTACAGCACCAATCTCCTTA
GCCATGGCTAGACCCTGCGGATAGGTGATGGGAGTCAGCTTCTTCTCCTTCAGTTTCTCGATCGTGTCTT
TATCATCCCTAAGATCAAGTTTAGTTCCCACTAGGATGATGGGAGTGTTGGGACAGTGGTGCCGCACCTC
AGGATACCACTTTGCACGGACATTTTCAAATGATGCAGGACTCACAAGGGAAAAGCAAATTAAGAACACA
TCTGTTTGCGGATAGGATAGGGGGCGTAATCTGTCATAATCTTCTTGTCCAGCTGTATCCCATAAGCCCA
GATTCACCGGTTTTCCATCTACCATAACATTGGCAGAATAATTGTCAAAGACAGTAGGGATATATTCTCC
AGGAAATGCATTGGTTGTGTAACTGATCAGTAGGCAGTTTTTACCTACAGCTCCGTCTCCCACCACCACA
CACTTGATGGCCTGCATGAATTCGGTACCGGATCCAGTCGACTAGACCAAACTTGGACCTGGGAGTGGAC
ACCTGTGGAGAGAAAGGCAAAGTGGATGTCATTGTCACTCAAGTGTATGGCCAGATCGGGGCCAGGTGAA
TATCAAA
