>Addgene plasmid #84644 | pCuo DN Rac1 | addgene partial sequence | sequence record 165542 | EF1a-F_alt 5'-gccgtgaacgttctttttc-3'
GCTGAGCTTCGAGGGGCTCGCATCTCTCCTTCACGCGCCCGCCGCCCTACCTGAGGCCGCCATCCACGCC
GGTTGAGTCGCGTTCTGCCGCCTCCCGCCTGTGGTGCCTCCTGAACTGCGTCCGCCGTCTAGGTAAGTTT
AAAGCTCAGGTCGAGACCGGGCCTTTGTCCGGCGCTCCCTTGGAGCCTACCTAGACTCAGCCGGCTCTCC
ACGCTTTGCCTGACCCTGCTTGCTCAACTCTACGTCTTTGTTTCGTTTTCTGTTCTGCGCCGTTACAGAT
CCAAGCTGTGACCGGCGCCTACGATATCGCCACCATGGCCAGCTCCGAGGATGTCATCAAAGAGTTTATG
AGATTTAAGGTCAAGATGGAGGGAAGCGTCAACGGACACGAGTTCGAGATTGAGGGAGAAGGAGAAGGCC
GGCCTTACGAGGGCACACAAACCGCTAAGCTCAAGGTCACAAAAGGAGGACCCCTCCCCTTCTCCTGGGA
TATTCTGAGCCCTCAGTTCCAGTACGGAAGCAAAGCCTATGTTAAACACCCTGCCGACATCCCTGACTAT
CTGAAGCTCTCCTTCCCTGAAGGCTTCAAGTGGGAGAGATTCATGAACTTCGAGGACGGAGGCGTGGTGA
CAGTCACACAAGATAGCACCCTCCAGGACGGAGAGTTTATTTATAAGGTGAAACTCAGAGGAACCAACTT
CCCCTCCGATGGCCCTGTCATGCAAAAAAAAACAATGGGATGGGAAGCCTCCACCGAGAGAATGTATCCT
GAGGATGGCGCTCTGAAAGGCGAAATTAAAATGAGACTGAAACTCAAAGACGGAGGACACTACGATGCCG
AGGTCAAAACAACCTACAAGGCCAAGAAACAAGTGCAGCTGCCTGGCGCCTACATGACTGATATTAAACT
CGACATTATCAGCCATAATGGGGGACTACACCATCGTGGAACAATATGA
